>Addgene plasmid #148822 | pAc5.1B-lambdaN-HA-DmBam-del13-36_AG | depositor full sequence | sequence record 291270 | Full Sequence
CTTCAAGGAATTAATTCTATATTCTAAAAACACAAATGATACTTCTAAAAAAAATCATGAATGGCATCAA
CTCTGAATCAAATCTTTGCAGATGCACCTACTTCTCATTTCCACTGTCACATCATTTTTCCAGATCTCGC
TGCCTGTTATGTGGCCCACAAACCAAGACACGTTTTATGGCCATTAAAGCTGGCTGATCGTCGCCAAACA
CCAAATACATATCAATATGTACATTCGAGAAAGAAGCGATCAAAGAAGCGTCTTCGGGCGAGTAGGAGAA
TGCGGAGGAGAAGGAGAACGAGCTGATCTAGTATCTCTCCACAATCCAATGCCAACTGACCAACTGGCCA
TATTCGGAGCAATTTGAAGCCAATTTCCATCGCCTGGCGATCGCTCCATTCTTGGCTATATGTTTTTCAC
CGTTCCCGGGGCCATTTTCAAAGACTCGTCGGTAAGATAAGATTGTGTCACTCGCTGTCTCTCTTCATTT
GTCGAAGAATGCTGAGGAATTTCGCGATGACGTCGGCGAGTATTTTGAAGAATGAGAATAATTTGTATTT
ATACGAAAATCAGTTAGTGGAATTTTCTACAAAAACATGTTATCTATAGATAATTTTGTTGCAAAATATG
TTGACTATGACAAAGATTGTATGTATATACCTTTAATGTATTCTCATTTTCTTATGTATTTATAATGGCA
ATGATGATACTGATGATATTTTAAGATGATGCCAGACCACAGGCTGATTTCTGCGTCTTTTGCCGAACGC
AGTGCATGTGCGGTTGTTGTTTTTTGGAATAGTTTCAATTTTCGGACTGTCCGCTTTGATTTCAGTTTCT
TGGCTTATTCAAAAAGCAAAGTAAAGCCAAAAAAGCGAGATGGCAATACCAAATGCGGCAAAACGGTAGT
GGAAGGAAAGGGGTGCGGGGCAGCGGAAGGAAGGGTGGGGCGGGGCGTGGCGGGGTCTGTGGCTGGGCGC
GACGTCACCGACGTTGGAGCCACTCCTTTGACCATGTGTGCGTGTGTGTATTATTCGTGTCTCGCCACTC
GCCGGTTGTTTTTTTCTTTTTATCTCGCTCTCTCTAGCGCCATCTCGTACGCATGCTCAACGCACCGCAT
GTTGCCGTGTCCTTTATGCGTCATTTTGGCTCGAAATAGGCAATTATTTAAACAAAGATTAGTCAACGAA
AACGCTAAAATAAATAAGTCTACAATATGGTTACTTATTGCCATGTGTGTGCAGCCAACGATAGCAACAA
AAGCAACAACACAGTGGCTTTCCCTCTTTCACTTTTTGTTTGCAAGCGCGTGCGAGCAAGACGGCACGAC
CGGCAAACGCAATTACGCTGACAAAGAGCAGACGAAGTTTTGGCCGAAAAACATCAAGGCGCCTGATACG
AATGCATTTGCAATAACAATTGCGATATTTAATATTGTTTATGAAGCTGTTTGACTTCAAAACACACAAA
AAAAAAAATAAAACAAATTATTTGAAAGAGAATTAGGAATCGGACAGCTTATCGTTACGGGCTAACAGCA
CACCGAGACGAAATAGCTTACCTGACGTCACAGCCTCTGGAAGAACTGCCGCCAAGCAGAGAGAGAGAGA
AAAAGAGGGAGAGCAGCTTAGACCGCATGTGCTTGTGTGTGAGGCGTCTCTCTCTTCGTCTCCTGTTTGC
GCAAACGCATAGACTGCACTGAGAAAATCGATTACCTATTTTTTATGAATGAATATTTGCACTATTACTA
TTCAAAACTATTAAGATAGCAATCACATTCAATAGCCAAATACTATACCACCTGAGCGATGCAACGAAAT
GATCAATTTGAGCAAAAATGCTGCATATTTAGGACGGCATCATTATAGAAATGCTTCTTGCTGTGTACTT
TTCTCTCGTCTGGCAGCTGTTTCGCCGTTATTGTTAAAACCGGCTTAAGTTAGGTGTGTTTTCTACGACT
AGTGATGCCCCTACTAGAAGATGTGTGTTGCACAAATGTCCCTGAATAACCAATTTGAAGTGCAGATAGC
AGTAAACGTAAGCTAATATGAATATTATTTAACTGTAATGTTTTAATATCGCTGGACATTACTAATAAAC
CCACTATAAACACATGTACATATGTATGTTTTGGCATACAATGAGTAGTTGGGGAAAAAATGTGTAAAAG
CACCGTGACCATCACAGCATAAAGATAACCAGCTGAAGTATCGAATATGAGTAACCCCCAAATTGAATCA
CATGCCGCAACTGATAGGACCCATGGAAGTACACTCTTCATGGCGATATACAAGACACACACAAGCACGA
ACACCCAGTTGCGGAGGAAATTCTCCGTAAATGAAAACCCAATCGGCGAACAATTCATACCCATATATGG
TAAAAGTTTTGAACGCGACTTGAGAGCGGAGAGCATTGCGGCTGATAAGGTTTTAGCGCTAAGCGGGCTT
TATAAAACGGGCTGCGGGACCAGTTTTCATATCACTACCGTTTGAGTTCTTGTGCTGTGTGGATACTCCT
CCCGACACAAAGCCGCTCCATCAGCCAGCAGTCGTCTAATCCAGAGACCCCGGATCGGGGTACCAACATG
GACGCACAAACACGACGACGTGAGCGTCGCGCTGAGAAACAAGCTCAATGGAAAGCTGCAAACGGTGGAT
CTCCTCCACATATGGCTTACCCATACGATGTTCCAGATTACGCTCCTCCAAGCTTGAATTCTGCAGATAT
CCAGCACAGTGGCGGCCGCTCGAGTATGCTTAATGCACGTGACGTGTGTCCTGAGGGCAACAACGAAGAT
CCGAGGAAAGCCACTTGTGAGTACGAGGATACGAACGAAGATGGTGCAACCTGCACATCGGGCGTTTTAT
CCGAAATCCAGGAGAACTTCGGTAGACTCCGGTTGTGTGACGTTACTGCACCACTCCTCGAATTCCACGG
TTTGGATTGCTTGCAACAGATTCAAAAGCGCTCGCGCCATTTTGCATTCGACGGTTCTCCGGCCAAGAAG
TCGCGATCCGGAGGCGTGTTGGTCACCGGGCCAAAGCAGAAGCAACTGCAGAAGGAAAATGTGTGGAACC
GGAAGAGTAAAGGCTCTGCGTCCGCGGATAATATTGAGAAACTGCCCATAACTATTGAGAAACTGCATAT
GATTGGTCTGCACGGCGATTGCTTAGAGCACAACGCCGTGCTGCGTTTGATGAATCTGTTCAGATCCCTG
CATGATCACCTGACCGCCGATTTGGGCTTCTCGCGCCAAAACTCAATGCCCTCGGACTATCTGTTCGATA
TGCCGGTGAAGAGCACGATGCCTAAGAGCTTGAATGTGCGCTACCAACTGCAGGTGCTGTGCACCAAAGT
AGAGCGCTTCCTTGTCCAGCAGCGCCGCACCTTGGAGTCGAATCGCCACTTCGATTTCGAGAAATACGAC
GAGTGTGACAAGTTGCTTAAGGGTTTCGCATCCTATTTGGACAACTTCAAACTGCTTTTAAAGCCCAAAA
TGCGCAATCGAAACGGAAACTCGGGGAGCAATGCGGACAAGTTCCATACTCAGCGCATGGAGAGATTGCT
AATTGGTCTGCGCGATTGGATCAAGGCTGCGCATCTCAGTGTGCACGTATTTAACTGGGAAATGGATCTG
GAGCACCGCTACTCCGGGGCCATGACCGAAAGCCACAAGTCGTTGAACGAGCGGGCCATCCTTTTGTCCG
GTGCCGAGCTAAGGGCGGCCGAAGCGCGTGGAATCAGTGCGGAGGATCTGTTCATCGCCCAGAGATACAA
ACTGGGAGGTCCGATCTATTGCGTTCTGGAGCAGCATGAGTTCCTCTCCGCTCTGATCGCCAATCCAGAG
ACCTATTTCCCGCCCAGTGTTGTCGCCATTTGCGGGCCACAGAAGCTTGGCGCAGTGAGCATGGAGCAGC
CGTCAGCGTCGGAGGAGGAGTTTGAGGAGACCGAGGAAGTGCCATCATCGCCACCTCGTCACACCGGACG
TGTACCTCGCTTCAGAAGCTAAGGGCCCGCGGTTCGAAGGTAAGCCTATCCCTAACCCTCTCCTCGGTCT
CGATTCTACGCGTACCGGTCATCATCACCATCACCATTGAGTTTAAACCCGCTGATCAGCCTCGACTGTG
CCTTCTAAGGCCTGAGCTCGCTGATCAGCCTCGATCGAGGATCCAGACATGATAAGATACATTGATGAGT
TTGGACAAACCACAACTAGAATGCAGTGAAAAAAATGCTTTATTTGTGAAATTTGTGATGCTATTGCTTT
ATTTGTAACCATTATAAGCTGCAATAAACAAGTTAACAACAACAATTGCATTCATTTTATGTTTCAGGTT
CAGGGGGAGGTGTGGGAGGTTTTTTAAAGCAAGTAAAACCTCTACAAATGTGGTATGGCTGATTATGATC
AGTCGACCGATGCCCTTGAGAGCCTTCAACCCAGTCAGCTCCTTCCGGTGGGCGCGGGGCATGACTATCG
TCGCCGCACTTATGACTGTCTTCTTTATCATGCAACTCGTAGGACAGGTGCCGGCAGCGCTCTGGGTCAT
TTTCGGCGAGGACCGCTTTCGCTGGAGCGCGACGATGATCGGCCTGTCGCTTGCGGTATTCGGAATCTTG
CACGCCCTCGCTCAAGCCTTCGTCACTGGTCCCGCCACCAAACGTTTCGGCGAGAAGCAGGCCATTATCG
CCGGCATGGCGGCCGACGCGCTGGGCTACGTCTTGCTGGCGTTCGCGACGCGAGGCTGGATGGCCTTCCC
CATTATGATTCTTCTCGCTTCCGGCGGCATCGGGATGCCCGCGTTGCAGGCCATGCTGTCCAGGCAGGTA
GATGACGACCATCAGGGACAGCTTCAAGGATCGCTCGCGGCTCTTACCAGCCAGCAAAAGGCCAGGAACC
GTAAAAAGGCCGCGTTGCTGGCGTTTTTCCATAGGCTCCGCCCCCCTGACGAGCATCACAAAAATCGACG
CTCAAGTCAGAGGTGGCGAAACCCGACAGGACTATAAAGATACCAGGCGTTTCCCCCTGGAAGCTCCCTC
GTGCGCTCTCCTGTTCCGACCCTGCCGCTTACCGGATACCTGTCCGCCTTTCTCCCTTCGGGAAGCGTGG
CGCTTTCTCAATGCTCACGCTGTAGGTATCTCAGTTCGGTGTAGGTCGTTCGCTCCAAGCTGGGCTGTGT
GCACGAACCCCCCGTTCAGCCCGACCGCTGCGCCTTATCCGGTAACTATCGTCTTGAGTCCAACCCGGTA
AGACACGACTTATCGCCACTGGCAGCAGCCACTGGTAACAGGATTAGCAGAGCGAGGTATGTAGGCGGTG
CTACAGAGTTCTTGAAGTGGTGGCCTAACTACGGCTACACTAGAAGGACAGTATTTGGTATCTGCGCTCT
GCTGAAGCCAGTTACCTTCGGAAAAAGAGTTGGTAGCTCTTGATCCGGCAAACAAACCACCGCTGGTAGC
GGTGGTTTTTTTGTTTGCAAGCAGCAGATTACGCGCAGAAAAAAAGGATCTCAAGAAGATCCTTTGATCT
TTTCTACGGGGTCTGACGCTCAGTGGAACGAAAACTCACGTTAAGGGATTTTGGTCATGAGATTATCAAA
AAGGATCTTCACCTAGATCCTTTTAAATTAAAAATGAAGTTTTAAATCAATCTAAAGTATATATGAGTAA
ACTTGGTCTGACAGTTACCAATGCTTAATCAGTGAGGCACCTATCTCAGCGATCTGTCTATTTCGTTCAT
CCATAGTTGCCTGACTCCCCGTCGTGTAGATAACTACGATACGGGAGGGCTTACCATCTGGCCCCAGTGC
TGCAATGATACCGCGAGACCCACGCTCACCGGCTCCAGATTTATCAGCAATAAACCAGCCAGCCGGAAGG
GCCGAGCGCAGAAGTGGTCCTGCAACTTTATCCGCCTCCATCCAGTCTATTAATTGTTGCCGGGAAGCTA
GAGTAAGTAGTTCGCCAGTTAATAGTTTGCGCAACGTTGTTGCCATTGCTGCAGGCATCGTGGTGTCACG
CTCGTCGTTTGGTATGGCTTCATTCAGCTCCGGTTCCCAACGATCAAGGCGAGTTACATGATCCCCCATG
TTGTGCAAAAAAGCGGTTAGCTCCTTCGGTCCTCCGATCGTTGTCAGAAGTAAGTTGGCCGCAGTGTTAT
CACTCATGGTTATGGCAGCACTGCATAATTCTCTTACTGTCATGCCATCCGTAAGATGCTTTTCTGTGAC
TGGTGAGTACTCAACCAAGTCATTCTGAGAATAGTGTATGCGGCGACCGAGTTGCTCTTGCCCGGCGTCA
ACACGGGATAATACCGCGCCACATAGCAGAACTTTAAAAGTGCTCATCATTGGAAAACGTTCTTCGGGGC
GAAAACTCTCAAGGATCTTACCGCTGTTGAGATCCAGTTCGATGTAACCCACTCGTGCACCCAACTGATC
TTCAGCATCTTTTACTTTCACCAGCGTTTCTGGGTGAGCAAAAACAGGAAGGCAAAATGCCGCAAAAAAG
GGAATAAGGGCGACACGGAAATGTTGAATACTCATACTCTTCCTTTTTCAATATTATTGAAGCATTTATC
AGGGTTATTGTCTCATGAGCGGATACATATTTGAATGTATTTAGAAAAATAAACAAATAGGGGTTCCGCG
CACATTTCCCCGAAAAGTGCCACCTGACGTCTAAGAAACCATTATTATCATGACATTAACCTATAAAAAT
AGGCGTATCACGAGGCCCTTTCGT
Features (pLannotate 1.2.2; 11 found; start..end, strand, type, name):
     56..2568    +  promoter       Ac5 promoter: Drosophila melanogaster actin 5C promoter
   2588..2653    +  CDS            N (fragment): REGN_LAMBD - Experimental evidence at protein level: Swiss-Prot protein existence level 1. Plays a role as a transcriptional antitermination factor that allows the virus to initiate its lytic phase. Activates expression of the delayed viral early genes by modifying host RNA polymerase (RNAP) into a form that is resistant to termination signals. This antitermination function requires the host NusA protein which serves to stabilize the interaction between antitermination protein N and host RNA polymerase. From Escherichia phage lambda (Bacteriophage lambda).
   2678..2704    +  CDS            3xHA (fragment): three tandem HA epitope tags
   2756..4009    +  CDS            bam (fragment): BAM_DROME - Experimental evidence at protein level: Swiss-Prot protein existence level 1. Required to initiate both male and female gametogenesis. May regulate cystoblast cell divisions. From Drosophila melanogaster (Fruit fly).
   4029..4070    +  CDS            V5 tag: epitope tag from simian virus 5
   4170..4304    -  polyA_signal   SV40 poly(A) signal: SV40 polyadenylation signal
   4327..4411    -  CDS            large T antigen (fragment): large T antigen from SV40 (simian virus 40)
   4412..4882    +  CDS            TcR (fragment): tetracycline efflux protein; tet; confers resistance to tetracycline
   4926..5514    -  rep_origin     ori: high-copy-number ColE1/pMB1/pBR322/pUC origin of replication
   5685..6545    -  CDS            AmpR: β-lactamase; bla; confers resistance to ampicillin, carbenicillin, and related antibiotics
   6546..6650    -  promoter       AmpR promoter: bla
