[The description below was written by a language model from this plasmid's Addgene catalogue record and pLannotate feature annotations shown in this document.]
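Description:
pAc5.1B-lambdaN-HA-DmBam-del13-36_AG is an insect-cell expression plasmid of about 6.7 kb that produces a tagged deletion variant of the Drosophila melanogaster Bag-of-marbles (Bam) protein. The catalogue lists the backbone as unknown, although the name and annotated parts point to a pAc5.1-type vector. It is propagated in E. coli through a ColE1/pUC-family origin and selected with ampicillin via the β-lactamase gene and its bla promoter. The record lists it as low copy even though the origin is annotated as a high-copy type. Short fragments annotated as tetracycline resistance and SV40 large T antigen appear to be non-functional backbone remnants.

Expression is driven by the constitutive Drosophila actin 5C (Ac5) promoter and terminated by an SV40 polyadenylation signal. The open reading frame begins with a short fragment of the bacteriophage lambda N protein, the peptide that binds boxB RNA hairpins. This is followed by an HA epitope (annotated as a fragment of a 3xHA tag, consistent with a single copy) and then the bam coding sequence lacking residues 13–36. The insert also carries an A239S substitution, which the depositor describes as a natural variant. A V5 tag is annotated downstream of bam, but the record does not say whether it is translated in frame or preceded by a stop codon.

The lambdaN fusion is the standard arrangement for tethering assays, in which the protein is recruited to a boxB-containing reporter mRNA to measure its effect on expression or stability, with HA allowing detection. Given the associated work on Bam binding to the CAF40 subunit of the CCR4-NOT complex, this deletion mutant probably tests the contribution of the removed N-terminal segment to mRNA repression, though the record does not state this explicitly.
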