Addgene plasmid #148822: pAc5.1B-lambdaN-HA-DmBam-del13-36_AG
Purpose: Insect Expression of DmBam-del13-36
Depositing lab: Elisa Izaurralde. Depositing organization: Max Planck Institute for Developmental Biology. Publication: Drosophila Bag-of-marbles directly interacts with the CAF40 subunit of the CCR4-NOT complex to elicit repression of mRNA targets. Sgromo A, Raisch T, Backhaus C, Keskeny C, Alva V, Weichenrieder O, Izaurralde E. RNA. 2018 Mar;24(3):381-395. doi: 10.1261/rna.064584.117. Epub 2017 Dec 18. PubMed 29255063.
Backbone
  Vector backbone: Unknown
  Vector type: Insect Expression
Growth in bacteria
  Bacterial resistance: Ampicillin, 100 μg/mL
  Growth temperature: 37°C
  Growth strain: DH5alpha
  Copy number: Low Copy
Gene/Insert
  Gene/Insert name: DmBam-del13-36
  Species: D. melanogaster (fly)
  Mutation: one non silent mutation A239 to S, described as natural variant at UniProt.: P22745 (NCBI NM:057452.3).
  Entrez Gene: bam (a.k.a. Dmel_CG10422, BAM, Bam, Bam-C, BamC, BamF, CG10422, Dmel\CG10422, alpha, fs(3)neo61, ham)
  Cloning method: Unknown
Terms and licenses: Academic/Nonprofit Terms; Industry Terms: Not Available to Industry
Depositor comments: Plasmids from this collection were made available to the research community and donated after the lab closed. Please note that the sequence provided by the depositing laboratory may be theoretical/predicted or based on Sanger sequencing results. There may be discrepancies between sequencing results obtained by Addgene and the depositor sequence. If an Addgene verified sequence is not available, please contact before placing your order to request that our lab fully sequence the plasmid.
How to cite: pAc5.1B-lambdaN-HA-DmBam-del13-36_AG was a gift from Elisa Izaurralde (Addgene plasmid # 148822 ; http://n2t.net/addgene:148822 ; RRID:Addgene_148822)
